>Addgene plasmid #103478 | LSB-hsa-miR-362-3p | depositor full sequence | sequence record 196005 | Full Sequence
AATTGAGGGGATAACGCAGGAAAGAACATGTGAGCAAAAGGCCAGCAAAAGGCCAGGAACCGTAAAAAGG
CCGCGTTGCTGGCGTTTTTCCATAGGCTCCGCCCCCCTGACGAGCATCACAAAAATCGACGCTCAAGTCA
GAGGTGGCGAAACCCGACAGGACTATAAAGATACCAGGCGTTTCCCCCTGGAAGCTCCCTCGTGCGCTCT
CCTGTTCCGACCCTGCCGCTTACCGGATACCTGTCCGCCTTTCTCCCTTCGGGAAGCGTGGCGCTTTCTC
ATAGCTCACGCTGTAGGTATCTCAGTTCGGTGTAGGTCGTTCGCTCCAAGCTGGGCTGTGTGCACGAACC
CCCCGTTCAGCCCGACCGCTGCGCCTTATCCGGTAACTATCGTCTTGAGTCCAACCCGGTAAGACACGAC
TTATCGCCACTGGCAGCAGCCACTGGTAACAGGATTAGCAGAGCGAGGTATGTAGGCGGTGCTACAGAGT
TCTTGAAGTGGTGGCCTAACTACGGCTACACTAGAAGAACAGTATTTGGTATCTGCGCTCTGCTGAAGCC
AGTTACCTTCGGAAAAAGAGTTGGTAGCTCTTGATCCGGCAAACAAACCACCGCTGGTAGCGGTGGTTTT
TTTGTTTGCAAGCAGCAGATTACGCGCAGAAAAAAAGGATCTCAAGAAGATCCTTTGATCTTTTCTACGG
GGTCTGACGCTCAGTGGAACGAAAACTCACGTTAAGGGATTTTGGTCATGAGATTATCAAAAAGGATCTT
CACCTAGATCCTTTTAAATTAAAAATGAAGTTTTAAATCAATCTAAAGTATATATGAGTAAACTTGGTCT
GACAGTTACCAATGCTTAATCAGTGAGGCACCTATCTCAGCGATCTGTCTATTTCGTTCATCCATAGTTG
CCTGACTCCCCGTCGTGTAGATAACTACGATACGGGAGGGCTTACCATCTGGCCCCAGTGCTGCAATGAT
ACCGCGAGAACCACGCTCACCGGCTCCAGATTTATCAGCAATAAACCAGCCAGCCGGAAGGGCCGAGCGC
AGAAGTGGTCCTGCAACTTTATCCGCCTCCATCCAGTCTATTAATTGTTGCCGGGAAGCTAGAGTAAGTA
GTTCGCCAGTTAATAGTTTGCGCAACGTTGTTGCCATTGCTACAGGCATCGTGGTGTCACGCTCGTCGTT
TGGTATGGCTTCATTCAGCTCCGGTTCCCAACGATCAAGGCGAGTTACATGATCCCCCATGTTGTGCAAA
AAAGCGGTTAGCTCCTTCGGTCCTCCGATCGTTGTCAGAAGTAAGTTGGCCGCAGTGTTATCACTCATGG
TTATGGCAGCACTGCATAATTCTCTTACTGTCATGCCATCCGTAAGATGCTTTTCTGTGACTGGTGAGTA
CTCAACCAAGTCATTCTGAGAATAGTGTATGCGGCGACCGAGTTGCTCTTGCCCGGCGTCAATACGGGAT
AATACCGCGCCACATAGCAGAACTTTAAAAGTGCTCATCATTGGAAAACGTTCTTCGGGGCGAAAACTCT
CAAGGATCTTACCGCTGTTGAGATCCAGTTCGATGTAACCCACTCGTGCACCCAACTGATCTTCAGCATC
TTTTACTTTCACCAGCGTTTCTGGGTGAGCAAAAACAGGAAGGCAAAATGCCGCAAAAAAGGGAATAAGG
GCGACACGGAAATGTTGAATACTCATACTCTTCCTTTTTCAATATTATTGAAGCATTTATCAGGGTTATT
GTCTCATGAGCGGATACATATTTGAATGTAGCTCCGAATTTCTCGAGGGCTTGTCGACGACGGCGGTCTC
CGTCGTCAGGATCATGAATTCGACCCGCCTGCCACCATGACCGAGTACAAGCCCACGGTGCGCCTCGCCA
CCCGCGACGACGTCCCCCGGGCCGTACGCACCCTCGCCGCCGCGTTCGCCGACTACCCCGCCACGCGCCA
CACCGTCGACCCGGACCGCCACATCGAGCGGGTCACCGAGCTGCAAGAACTCTTCCTCACGCGCGTCGGG
CTCGACATCGGCAAGGTGTGGGTCGCGGACGACGGCGCCGCGGTGGCGGTCTGGACCACGCCGGAGAGCG
TCGAAGCGGGGGCGGTGTTCGCCGAGATCGGCCCGCGCATGGCCGAGTTGAGCGGTTCCCGGCTGGCCGC
GCAGCAACAGATGGAAGGCCTCCTGGCGCCGCACCGGCCCAAGGAGCCCGCGTGGTTCCTGGCCACCGTC
GGCGTCTCGCCCGACCACCAGGGCAAGGGTCTGGGCAGCGCCGTCGTGCTCCCCGGAGTGGAGGCGGCCG
AGCGCGCCGGGGTGCCCGCCTTCCTGGAGACATCCGCGCCCCGCAACCTCCCCTTCTACGAGCGGCTCGG
CTTCACCGTCACCGCCGACGTCGAGGTGCCCGAAGGACCGCGCACCTGGTGCATGACCCGCAAGCCCGGT
GCCTGATACGCGTGAATTCACTCCTCAGGTGCAGGCTGCCTATCAGAAGGTGGTGGCTGGTGTGGCCAAT
GCCCTGGCTCACAAATACCACTGAGATCTTTTTCCCTCTGCCAAAAATTATGGGGACATCATGAAGCCCC
TTGAGCATCTGACTTCTGGCTAATAAAGGAAATTTATTTTCATTGCAATAGTGTGTTGGAATTTTTTGTG
TCTCTCACTCGGAAGGACATATGGGAGGGCAAATCATTTAAAACATCAGAATGAGTATTTGGTTTAGAGT
TTGGCAACATATGCCCATATGCTGGCTGCCATGAACAAAGGTTGGCTATAAAGAGGTCATCAGTATATGA
AACAGCCCCCTGCTGTCCATTCCTTATTCCATAGAAAAGCCTTGACTTGAGGTTAGATTTTTTTTATATT
TTGTTTTGTGTTATTTTTTTCTTTAACATCCCTAAAATTTTCCTTACATGTTTTACTAGCCAGATTTTTC
CTCCTCTCCTGACTACTCCCAGTCATAGCTGTCCCTCTTCTCTTATGGAGATCCCTCGACCTGCAGCCCA
AGCTTGAATTCTCTAGAATTACCCTGTTATCCCTATGCTTGGTTTACCGAGCTCTTATTGGTTTTCAAAC
TTCATTGACTGTGCCCAACGCGCCTGGGAGCTCACGGGGACAGCCCCCCCCCAAAGCCCCCAGGGATGTA
ATTACGTCCCTCCCCCGCTAGGGGGCAGCAGCGAGCCGCCCGGGGCTCCGCTCCGGTCCGGCGCTCCCCC
CGCATCCCCGAGCCGGCAGCGTGCGGGGACAGCCCGGGCACGGGGAAGGTGGCACGGGATCGCTTTCCTC
TGAACGCTTCTCGCTGCTCTTTGAGCCTGCAGACACCTGGGGGGATACGGGGAAAAAGCTAGGCTGAAAG
ACCGGTTCTTAGAATGACACGCGCCTGGGAGCTCACGGGGACAGCCCCCCCCCAAAGCCCCCAGGGATGT
AATTACGTCCCTCCCCCGCTAGGGGGCAGCAGCGAGCCGCCCGGGGCTCCGCTCCGGTCCGGCGCTCCCC
CCGCATCCCCGAGCCGGCAGCGTGCGGGGACAGCCCGGGCACGGGGAAGGTGGCACGGGATCGCTTTCCT
CTGAACGCTTCTCGCTGCTCTTTGAGCCTGCAGACACCTGGGGGGATACGGGGAAAAAGCTAACTTCTGA
GACGACAACTTTGTATAGAAAAGTTGGCTCCGAATTCGCCCTTGACAGCAGAGATCCAGTTTGGTTAATT
AATTGGCTCCGGTGCCCGTCAGTGGGCAGAGCGCACATCGCCCACAGTCCCCGAGAAGTTGTGGGGAGGG
GTCGGCAATTGAACCGGTGCCTAGAGAAGGTGGCGCGGGGTAAACTGGGAAAGTGATGTCGTGTACTGGC
TCCGCCTTTTTCCCGAGGGTGGGGGAGAACCGTATATAAGTGCAGTAGTCGCCGTGAACGTTCTTTTTCG
CAACGGGTTTGCCGCCAGAACACAGGTAAGTGCCGTGTGTGGTTCCCGCGGGCCTGGCCTCTTTACGGGT
TATGGCCCTTGCGTGCCTTGAATTACTTCCACCTGGCTGCAGTACGTGATTCTTGATCCCGAGCTTCGGG
TTGGAAGTGGGTGGGAGAGTTCGAGGCCTTGCGCTTAAGGAGCCCCTTCGCCTCGTGCTTGAGTTGAGGC
CTGGCCTGGGCGCTGGGGCCGCCGCGTGCGAATCTGGTGGCACCTTCGCGCCTGTCTCGCTGCTTTCGAT
AAGTCTCTAGCCATTTAAAATTTTTGATGACCTGCTGCGACGCTTTTTTTCTGGCAAGATAGTCTTGTAA
ATGCGGGCCAAGATCTGCACACTGGTATTTCGGTTTTTGGGGCCGCGGGCGGCGACGGGGCCCGTGCGTC
CCAGCGCACATGTTCGGCGAGGCGGGGCCTGCGAGCGCGGCCACCGAGAATCGGACGGGGGTAGTCTCAA
GCTGGCCGGCCTGCTCTGGTGCCTGGCCTCGCGCCGCCGTGTATCGCCCCGCCCTGGGCGGCAAGGCTGG
CCCGGTCGGCACCAGTTGCGTGAGCGGAAAGATGGCCGCTTCCCGGCCCTGCTGCAGGGAGCTCAAAATG
GAGGACGCGGCGCTCGGGAGAGCGGGCGGGTGAGTCACCCACACAAAGGAAAAGGGCCTTTCCGTCCTCA
GCCGTCGCTTCATGTGACTCCACGGAGTACCGGGCGCCGTCCAGGCACCTCGATTAGTTCTCGAGCTTTT
GGAGTACGTCGTCTTTAGGTTGGGGGGAGGGGTTTTATGCGATGGAGTTTCCCCACACTGAGTGGGTGGA
GACTGAAGTTAGGCCAGCTTGGCACTTGATGTAATTCTCCTTGGAATTTGCCCTTTTTGAGTTTGGATCT
TGGTTCATTCTCAAGCCTCAGACAGTGGTTCAAAGTTTTTTTCTTCCATTTCAGGTGTCGTGAGAAGGGC
GAATTCGACCCAAGTTTGTACAAAAAAGCAGGCTGGATCCAGGTGCCACCATGGTGAGCGAGCTGATTAA
GGAGAACATGCACATGAAGCTGTACATGGAGGGCACCGTGAACAACCACCACTTCAAGTGCACATCCGAG
GGCGAAGGCAAGCCCTACGAGGGCACCCAGACCATGAGAATCAAGGCGGTCGAGGGCGGCCCTCTCCCCT
TCGCCTTCGACATCCTGGCTACCAGCTTCATGTACGGCAGCAAAACCTTCATCAACCACACCCAGGGCAT
CCCCGACTTCTTTAAGCAGTCCTTCCCCGAGGGCTTCACATGGGAGAGAGTCACCACATACGAAGATGGG
GGCGTGCTGACCGCTACCCAGGACACCAGCCTCCAGGACGGCTGCCTCATCTACAACGTCAAGATCAGAG
GGGTGAACTTCCCATCCAACGGCCCTGTGATGCAGAAGAAAACACTCGGCTGGGAGGCCTCCACCGAGAC
ACTGTACCCCGCTGACGGCGGCCTGGAAGGCAGAGCCGACATGGCCCTGAAGCTCGTGGGCGGGGGCCAC
CTGATCTGCAACCTTAAGACCACATACAGATCCAAGAAACCCGCTAAGAACCTCAAGATGCCCGGCGTCT
ACTATGTGGACAGGAGACTGGAAAGAATCAAGGAGGCCGACAAAGAGACATACGTCGAGCAGCACGAGGT
GGCTGTGGCCAGATACTGCGACCTCCCTAGCAAACTGGGGCACAAACTTAATTGAGAATTCTACCACCCA
GCTTTCTTGTACAAAGTGGTACGTCTCAAGACCAGAGGTCTCTGCTTTTAGCACATGAATCCTTGAATAG
GTGTGTTTGAATCCTTGAATAGGTGTGTTTGAATCCTTGAATAGGTGTGTTTGAATCCTTGAATAGGTGT
GTTCAACCAGAAGAGACCTGTGCTTCACTCCTCAGGTGCAGGCTGCCTATCAGAAGGTGGTGGCTGGTGT
GGCCAATGCCCTGGCTCACAAATACCACTGAGATCTTTTTCCCTCTGCCAAAAATTATGGGGACATCATG
AAGCCCCTTGAGCATCTGACTTCTGGCTAATAAAGGAAATTTATTTTCATTGCAATAGTGTGTTGGAATT
TTTTGTGTCTCTCACTCGGAAGGACATATGGGAGGGCAAATCATTTAAAACATCAGAATGAGTATTTGGT
TTAGAGTTTGGCAACATATGCCCATATGCTGGCTGCCATGAACAAAGGTTGGCTATAAAGAGGTCATCAG
TATATGAAACAGCCCCCTGCTGTCCATTCCTTATTCCATAGAAAAGCCTTGACTTGAGGTTAGATTTTTT
TTATATTTTGTTTTGTGTTATTTTTTTCTTTAACATCCCTAAAATTTTCCTTACATGTTTTACTAGCCAG
ATTTTTCCTCCTCTCCTGACTACTCCCAGTCATAGCTGTCCCTCTTCTCTTATGGAGATCCCGAGCGGTG
CGTTTTTATGCTTGTAGTATTGTATAATGTTTTTAAGATCCAAGCTTCTGACCTCTTCTCTTCCTCCCAC
AGGGCCTCGAGACAATTGCATCGATGGTACCAGTGAAAGTCTGCAATGAATTCGAGTTGGCGCGCCTGTC
ATTCTAAATCTCTCTTTCAGCCTAAAGCTTTTTCCCCGTATCCCCCCAGGTGTCTGCAGGCTCAAAGAGC
AGCGAGAAGCGTTCAGAGGAAAGCGATCCCGTGCCACCTTCCCCGTGCCCGGGCTGTCCCCGCACGCTGC
CGGCTCGGGGATGCGGGGGGAGCGCCGGACCGGAGCGGAGCCCCGGGCGGCTCGCTGCTGCCCCCTAGCG
GGGGAGGGACGTAATTACATCCCTGGGGGCTTTGGGAGGGGGCTGTCCCCGTGAGCTCCCAGGCGCGCCT
GTCATTCTAAATCTCTCTTTCAGCCTAAAGCTTTTTCCCCGTATCCCCCCAGGTGTCTGCAGGCTCAAAG
AGCAGCGAGAAGCGTTCAGAGGAAAGCGATCCCGTGCCACCTTCCCCGTGCCCGGGCTGTCCCCGCACGC
TGCCGGCTCGGGGATGCGGGGGGAGCGCCGGACCGGAGCGGAGCCCCGGGCGGCTCGCTGCTGCCCCCTA
GCGGGGGAGGGACGTAATTACATCCCTGGGGGCTTTGGGGGGGGGCTGTCCCCGTGAGCTCCCAGGCGCG
CCAACTCGGTACCGTATCGATGTCGACGTTAACGCTAGTGATATCAACTTTGTATAGAAAAGTTGGCTCC
GAATTCGCCCTTGACAGCAGAGATCCAGTTTGGTTAATTAATTGGCTCCGGTGCCCGTCAGTGGGCAGAG
CGCACATCGCCCACAGTCCCCGAGAAGTTGTGGGGAGGGGTCGGCAATTGAACCGGTGCCTAGAGAAGGT
GGCGCGGGGTAAACTGGGAAAGTGATGTCGTGTACTGGCTCCGCCTTTTTCCCGAGGGTGGGGGAGAACC
GTATATAAGTGCAGTAGTCGCCGTGAACGTTCTTTTTCGCAACGGGTTTGCCGCCAGAACACAGGTAAGT
GCCGTGTGTGGTTCCCGCGGGCCTGGCCTCTTTACGGGTTATGGCCCTTGCGTGCCTTGAATTACTTCCA
CCTGGCTGCAGTACGTGATTCTTGATCCCGAGCTTCGGGTTGGAAGTGGGTGGGAGAGTTCGAGGCCTTG
CGCTTAAGGAGCCCCTTCGCCTCGTGCTTGAGTTGAGGCCTGGCCTGGGCGCTGGGGCCGCCGCGTGCGA
ATCTGGTGGCACCTTCGCGCCTGTCTCGCTGCTTTCGATAAGTCTCTAGCCATTTAAAATTTTTGATGAC
CTGCTGCGACGCTTTTTTTCTGGCAAGATAGTCTTGTAAATGCGGGCCAAGATCTGCACACTGGTATTTC
GGTTTTTGGGGCCGCGGGCGGCGACGGGGCCCGTGCGTCCCAGCGCACATGTTCGGCGAGGCGGGGCCTG
CGAGCGCGGCCACCGAGAATCGGACGGGGGTAGTCTCAAGCTGGCCGGCCTGCTCTGGTGCCTGGCCTCG
CGCCGCCGTGTATCGCCCCGCCCTGGGCGGCAAGGCTGGCCCGGTCGGCACCAGTTGCGTGAGCGGAAAG
ATGGCCGCTTCCCGGCCCTGCTGCAGGGAGCTCAAAATGGAGGACGCGGCGCTCGGGAGAGCGGGCGGGT
GAGTCACCCACACAAAGGAAAAGGGCCTTTCCGTCCTCAGCCGTCGCTTCATGTGACTCCACGGAGTACC
GGGCGCCGTCCAGGCACCTCGATTAGTTCTCGAGCTTTTGGAGTACGTCGTCTTTAGGTTGGGGGGAGGG
GTTTTATGCGATGGAGTTTCCCCACACTGAGTGGGTGGAGACTGAAGTTAGGCCAGCTTGGCACTTGATG
TAATTCTCCTTGGAATTTGCCCTTTTTGAGTTTGGATCTTGGTTCATTCTCAAGCCTCAGACAGTGGTTC
AAAGTTTTTTTCTTCCATTTCAGGTGTCGTGAGAAGGGCGAATTCGACCCAAGTTTGTACAAAAAAGCAG
GCTCGCCACCATGGTGAGCAAGGGCGAGGAGCTGTTCACCGGGGTGGTGCCCATCCTGGTCGAGCTGGAC
GGCGACGTAAACGGCCACAAGTTCAGCGTGAGGGGCGAGGGCGAGGGCGATGCCACCAACGGCAAGCTGA
CCCTGAAGTTCATCTGCACCACCGGCAAGCTGCCCGTGCCCTGGCCCACCCTCGTGACCACCCTGAGCCA
CGGCGTGCAGTGCTTCGCCCGCTACCCCGACCACATGAAGCAGCACGACTTCTTCAAGTCCGCCATGCCC
GAAGGCTACGTCCAGGAGCGCACCATCTTCTTCAAGGACGACGGCACCTACAAGACCCGCGCCGAGGTGA
AGTTCGAGGGCGACACCCTAGTGAACCGCATCGAGCTGAAGGGCGTCGACTTCAAGGAGGACGGCAACAT
CCTGGGGCACAAGCTGGAGTACAACTTCAACAGCCACAACATCTATATCATGGCCGTCAAGCAGAAGAAC
GGCATCAAGGTGAACTTCAAGATCCGCCACAACGTGGAGGACGGCAGCGTGCAGCTCGCCGACCACTACC
AGCAGAACACCCCCATCGGCGACGGCCCCGTGCTGCTGCCCGACAGCCACTACCTGAGCACCCAGTCCGT
GCTGAGCAAAGACCCCAACGAGAAGCGCGATCACATGGTCCTGCTGGAGTTCCGCACCGCCGCCGGGATC
ACTCTCGGCATGGACGAGCTGTACAAGTAATACCACCCAGCTTTCTTGTACAAAGTGGTACGCGTGAATT
CACTCCTCAGGTGCAGGCTGCCTATCAGAAGGTGGTGGCTGGTGTGGCCAATGCCCTGGCTCACAAATAC
CACTGAGATCTTTTTCCCTCTGCCAAAAATTATGGGGACATCATGAAGCCCCTTGAGCATCTGACTTCTG
GCTAATAAAGGAAATTTATTTTCATTGCAATAGTGTGTTGGAATTTTTTGTGTCTCTCACTCGGAAGGAC
ATATGGGAGGGCAAATCATTTAAAACATCAGAATGAGTATTTGGTTTAGAGTTTGGCAACATATGCCCAT
ATGCTGGCTGCCATGAACAAAGGTTGGCTATAAAGAGGTCATCAGTATATGAAACAGCCCCCTGCTGTCC
ATTCCTTATTCCATAGAAAAGCCTTGACTTGAGGTTAGATTTTTTTTATATTTTGTTTTGTGTTATTTTT
TTCTTTAACATCCCTAAAATTTTCCTTACATGTTTTACTAGCCAGATTTTTCCTCCTCTCCTGACTACTC
CCAGTCATAGCTGTCCCTCTTCTCTTATGGAGATCCCTCGACCTGCAGCCCAAGCTTGGCGTAATCATGG
TCATAGCTGTTTCCTGTGTGAAATTGTTATCCGCTCACAATTCCACACAACATACGAGCCGGAAGCATAA
AGTGTAAAGCCTGGGGTGCCTAATGAGTGAGCTAACTCACATTAATTGCGTTGCGCTCACTGCCCGCTTT
CCAGTCGGGAAACCTGTCGTGCCAGCGGATCGACAGTACTAAGCTTGGTCTAATACCCAATCTCTCGTCT
TATCCAGATGTTTTATACGCCTCTGGCCCGTGTCTCAAAATCTCTGATGTTACATTGCACAAGATAAAAT
AATATCATCATGAACAATAAAACTGTCTGCTTACATAAACAGTAATACAAGGGGTGTTATGAGCCATATT
CAACGGGAAACGTCGAGGCCGCGATTAAATTCCAACATGGATGCTGATTTATATGGGTATAAATGGGCTC
GCGATAATGTCGGGCAATCAGGTGCGACAATCTATCGCTTGTATGGGAAGCCCGATGCGCCAGAGTTGTT
TCTGAAACATGGCAAAGGTAGCGTTGCCAATGATGTTACAGATGAGATGGTCAGACTAAACTGGCTGACG
GAATTTATGCCTCTTCCGACCATCAAGCATTTTATCCGTACTCCTGATGATGCATGGTTACTCACCACTG
CGATCCCCGGAAAAACAGCATTCCAGGTATTAGAAGAATATCCTGATTCAGGTGAAAATATTGTTGATGC
GCTGGCAGTGTTCCTGCGCCGGTTGCATTCGATTCCTGTTTGTAATTGTCCTTTTAACAGCGATCGCGTA
TTTCGTCTCGCTCAGGCGCAATCACGAATGAATAACGGTTTGGTTGATGCGAGTGATTTTGATGACGAGC
GTAATGGCTGGCCTGTTGAACAAGTCTGGAAAGAAATGCATAAACTTTTGCCATTCTCACCGGATTCAGT
CGTCACTCATGGTGATTTCTCACTTGATAACCTTATTTTTGACGAGGGGAAATTAATAGGTTGTATTGAT
GTTGGACGAGTCGGAATCGCAGACCGATACCAGGATCTTGCCATCCTATGGAACTGCCTCGGTGAGTTTT
CTCCTTCATTACAGAAACGGCTTTTTCAAAAATATGGTATTGATAATCCTGATATGAATAAATTGCAGTT
TCATTTGATGCTCGATGAGTTTTTCTAATCAGAATTGGTTAATTGGTTGTAACACTGGCAGAGCATTACG
CTGACTTGACGGGACGGCGCAAGCTCATGACCAAAATCCCTTAACGTGAGTTACGCGTCGTTCCACTGAG
CGTCAGAGGTATCACTAGTATTACAGAGGTAAGTTATAACAGTCGCCTAACCC
Features (pLannotate 1.2.2; 28 found; start..end, strand, type, name):
     87..675     -  rep_origin     ori: high-copy-number ColE1/pMB1/pBR322/pUC origin of replication
    846..1706    -  CDS            AmpR: β-lactamase; bla; confers resistance to ampicillin, carbenicillin, and related antibiotics
   1707..1778    -  promoter       AmpR promoter: bla
   1857..2456    +  CDS            PuroR: puromycin N-acetyltransferase; pac from Streptomyces alboniger; confers resistance to puromycin
   2461..2541    +  CDS            HBB (fragment): HBB_PONPY - Experimental evidence at transcript level: Swiss-Prot protein existence level 2. Involved in oxygen transport from the lung to the various peripheral tissues. From Pongo pygmaeus (Bornean orangutan).
   2612..2667    +  polyA_signal   β-globin poly(A) signal: rabbit β-globin polyadenylation signal (Gil and Proudfoot, 1987)
   3646..3666    +  protein_bind   attB4: mutant version of attB; core recombination site for the Gateway® BP reaction BP Clonase™
   3734..3945    +  promoter       EF-1α core promoter: core promoter for human elongation factor EF-1α
   3946..4884    +  intron         EF-1α intron A: intron upstream of the start codon of human EF-1α
   4911..4931    +  protein_bind   attB1: mutant version of attB; core recombination site for the Gateway® BP reaction BP Clonase™
   4951..5646    +  CDS            mKate2: mKate2 is a basic (constitutively fluorescent) red fluorescent protein published in 2009, derived from Entacmaea quadricolor. It is reported to be a rapidly-maturing monomer with moderate acid sensitivity.
   5666..5690    -  protein_bind   attB2: mutant version of attB; recombination site for the Gateway® BP reaction BP Clonase™
   5834..5908    +  CDS            HBB (fragment): HBB_PONPY - Experimental evidence at transcript level: Swiss-Prot protein existence level 2. Involved in oxygen transport from the lung to the various peripheral tissues. From Pongo pygmaeus (Bornean orangutan).
   5979..6034    +  polyA_signal   β-globin poly(A) signal: rabbit β-globin polyadenylation signal (Gil and Proudfoot, 1987)
   6418..6443    +  misc_feature   SA: splice acceptor site
   7115..7135    +  protein_bind   attB4: mutant version of attB; core recombination site for the Gateway® BP reaction BP Clonase™
   7203..7414    +  promoter       EF-1α core promoter: core promoter for human elongation factor EF-1α
   7415..8353    +  intron         EF-1α intron A: intron upstream of the start codon of human EF-1α
   8380..8400    +  protein_bind   attB1: mutant version of attB; core recombination site for the Gateway® BP reaction BP Clonase™
   8411..9127    +  CDS            EBFP2: EBFP2 is a basic (constitutively fluorescent) blue fluorescent protein published in 2007, derived from Aequorea victoria. It is reported to be a rapidly-maturing monomer with moderate acid sensitivity.
   9135..9159    -  protein_bind   attB2: mutant version of attB; recombination site for the Gateway® BP reaction BP Clonase™
   9163..9243    +  CDS            HBB (fragment): HBB_PONPY - Experimental evidence at transcript level: Swiss-Prot protein existence level 2. Involved in oxygen transport from the lung to the various peripheral tissues. From Pongo pygmaeus (Bornean orangutan).
   9314..9369    +  polyA_signal   β-globin poly(A) signal: rabbit β-globin polyadenylation signal (Gil and Proudfoot, 1987)
   9752..9774    -  protein_bind   lac operator (fragment): The lac repressor binds to the lac operator to inhibit transcription in E. coli. This inhibition can be relieved by adding lactose or isopropyl-β-D-thiogalactopyranoside (IPTG). lac repressor encoded by lacI
   9778..9808    -  promoter       lac promoter: promoter for the E. coli lac operon
   9823..9844    -  protein_bind   CAP binding site: CAP binding activates transcription in the presence of cAMP. E. coli catabolite activator protein
   9857..9896    -  CDS            lacI (fragment): lac repressor; lacI; The lac repressor binds to the lac operator to inhibit transcription in E. coli. This inhibition can be relieved by adding lactose or isopropyl-β-D-thiogalactopyranoside (IPTG).
  10069..10878   +  CDS            KanR: aminoglycoside phosphotransferase; aph(3')-Ia; confers resistance to kanamycin in bacteria or G418 (Geneticin®) in eukaryotes
