[The description below was written by a language model from this plasmid's Addgene catalogue record and pLannotate feature annotations shown in this document.]
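Description:
LSB-hsa-miR-362-3p is an 11 kb mammalian expression plasmid built on the Low Sensor Backbone (LSB) and designed as a two-colour fluorescent sensor of microRNA activity. It replicates in E. coli from a high-copy ColE1/pUC-type origin and carries both β-lactamase (AmpR) and an aph(3')-Ia kanamycin resistance gene, so it is selected with ampicillin and kanamycin together.

The payload consists of two parallel transcription units of matching architecture. Each uses the human EF-1α core promoter with its intron A, a fluorescent protein coding sequence flanked by Gateway attB1/attB2 scars (with attB4 upstream of the promoter), and a rabbit β-globin polyadenylation region. The first unit expresses the red protein mKate2 and, according to the catalogue entry, carries a target for hsa-miR-362-3p in its 3' UTR. The target itself is not annotated in the feature table, though an unannotated gap lies between attB2 and the β-globin sequence. The second unit expresses EBFP2 without a target and serves as an internal reference. When miR-362-3p is active in transfected cells, mKate2 output falls relative to EBFP2, giving a ratiometric readout of miRNA-mediated repression.

A puromycin N-acetyltransferase gene with its own β-globin poly(A) is also present for selection in mammalian cells, although no dedicated promoter for it is annotated. The three copies of the β-globin poly(A) element make the plasmid inherently unstable, and the depositor advises checking several colonies. The depositor also notes small insertions flanking the puromycin coding region in the physical plasmid relative to the deposited sequence, said not to affect selection. The listed Entrez gene (MIR3614) does not match the named miRNA.
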