Addgene plasmid #103478: LSB-hsa-miR-362-3p
Purpose: Used to sense miRNA activity using fluorescence based tools. hsa-miR-362-3p target in 3' UTR of of mKate. miRNA activity can be measured by the repression of mKate2 relative to EBFP2 fluorescent proteins . Plasmid is inherently unstable; please see Depositor Comments
Depositing lab: Ron Weiss. Depositing organization: Massachusetts Institute of Technology. Publication: A mixed antagonistic/synergistic miRNA repression model enables accurate predictions of multi-input miRNA sensor activity. Gam JJ, Babb J, Weiss R. Nat Commun. 2018 Jun 22;9(1):2430. doi: 10.1038/s41467-018-04575-0. PubMed 29934631.
Backbone
  Vector backbone: Low Sensor Backbone (LSB)
  Vector type: Mammalian Expression, Synthetic Biology
Growth in bacteria
  Bacterial resistance: Ampicillin and Kanamycin, 100 & 50 μg/mL
  Growth temperature: 30°C
  Growth strain: NEB Stable
  Copy number: High Copy
Gene/Insert
  Gene/Insert name: hsa-miR-362-3p target
  Species: H. sapiens (human)
  Entrez Gene: MIR3614 (a.k.a. mir-3614)
  Promoter: EF-1a
  Cloning method: Gibson Cloning
Terms and licenses: Academic/Nonprofit Terms; Industry Terms: Not Available to Industry
Depositor comments: Please note that this plasmid is inherently unstable due to a repeating poly A element. We recommend performing a diagnostic digest on multiple colonies upon receipt. The depositors would like to note the presence of several discrepancies between the depositor sequence and physical plasmid sequence. In particular, the sequences upstream and downstream of the puromycin coding region have 10 bp insertions which do not affect the ability to perform puromycin selection. The sequences for those regions within the physical plasmids are as follows: Upstream of Puro: GAATTCGACCGCCTGTCTCAAGGTGCCACC; Downstream of Puro: GCTTTGAGACTACGCGTGAATTCACTCCTC.
How to cite: LSB-hsa-miR-362-3p was a gift from Ron Weiss (Addgene plasmid # 103478 ; http://n2t.net/addgene:103478 ; RRID:Addgene_103478)
