>Addgene plasmid #103478 | LSB-hsa-miR-362-3p | depositor partial sequence | sequence record 196006 | hsa-miR-362-3p target
TGAATCCTTGAATAGGTGTGTT
