>Addgene plasmid #103478 | LSB-hsa-miR-362-3p | addgene partial sequence | sequence record 270981 | mKate2-F 5'-ACCCGCTAAGAACCTCAAGA-3'
ATCAAGGAGGCCGACAAAGAGACATACGTCGAGCAGCACGAGGTGGCTGTGGCCAGATACTGCGACCTCC
CTAGCAAACTGGGGCACAAACTTAATTGAGAATTCTACCACCCAGCTTTCTTGTACAAAGTGGTACGTCT
CAAGACCAGAGGTCTCTGCTTTTAGCACATGAATCCTTGAATAGGTGTGTTTGAATCCTTGAATAGGTGT
GTTTGAATCCTTGAATAGGTGTGTTTGAATCCTTGAATAGGTGTGTTCAACCAGAAGAGACCTGTGCTTC
ACTCCTCAGGTGCAGGCTGCCTATCAGAAGGTGGTGGCTGGTGTGGCCAATGCCCTGGCTCACAAATACC
ACTGAGATCTTTTTCCCTCTGCCAAAAATTATGGGGACATCATGAAGCCCCTTGAGCATCTGACTTCTGG
CTAATAAAGGAAATTTATTTTCATTGCAATAGTGTGTTGGAATTTTTTGTGTCTCTCACTCGGAAGGACA
TATGGGAGGGCAAATCATTTAAAACATCAGAATGAGTATTTGGTTTAGAGTTTGGCAACATATGCCCATA
TGCTGGCTGCCATGAACAAAGG
